>Addgene plasmid #108098 | LRG2.1 | depositor full sequence | sequence record 204050 | LRG2.1 sequence 9315 bps
TTAATGTAGTCTTATGCAATACTCTTGTAGTCTTGCAACATGGTAACGATGAGTTAGCAACATGCCTTAC
AAGGAGAGAAAAAGCACCGTGCATGCCGATTGGTGGAAGTAAGGTGGTACGATCGTGCCTTATTAGGAAG
GCAACAGACGGGTCTGACATGGATTGGACGAACCACTGAATTGCCGCATTGCAGAGATATTGTATTTAAG
TGCCTAGCTCGATACATAAACGGGTCTCTCTGGTTAGACCAGATCTGAGCCTGGGAGCTCTCTGGCTAAC
TAGGGAACCCACTGCTTAAGCCTCAATAAAGCTTGCCTTGAGTGCTTCAAGTAGTGTGTGCCCGTCTGTT
GTGTGACTCTGGTAACTAGAGATCCCTCAGACCCTTTTAGTCAGTGTGGAAAATCTCTAGCAGTGGCGCC
CGAACAGGGACTTGAAAGCGAAAGGGAAACCAGAGGAGCTCTCTCGACGCAGGACTCGGCTTGCTGAAGC
GCGCACGGCAAGAGGCGAGGGGCGGCGACTGGTGAGTACGCCAAAAATTTTGACTAGCGGAGGCTAGAAG
GAGAGAGATGGGTGCGAGAGCGTCAGTATTAAGCGGGGGAGAATTAGATCGCGATGGGAAAAAATTCGGT
TAAGGCCAGGGGGAAAGAAAAAATATAAATTAAAACATATAGTATGGGCAAGCAGGGAGCTAGAACGATT
CGCAGTTAATCCTGGCCTGTTAGAAACATCAGAAGGCTGTAGACAAATACTGGGACAGCTACAACCATCC
CTTCAGACAGGATCAGAAGAACTTAGATCATTATATAATACAGTAGCAACCCTCTATTGTGTGCATCAAA
GGATAGAGATAAAAGACACCAAGGAAGCTTTAGACAAGATAGAGGAAGAGCAAAACAAAAGTAAGACCAC
CGCACAGCAAGCGGCCGCTGATCTTCAGACCTGGAGGAGGAGATATGAGGGACAATTGGAGAAGTGAATT
ATATAAATATAAAGTAGTAAAAATTGAACCATTAGGAGTAGCACCCACCAAGGCAAAGAGAAGAGTGGTG
CAGAGAGAAAAAAGAGCAGTGGGAATAGGAGCTTTGTTCCTTGGGTTCTTGGGAGCAGCAGGAAGCACTA
TGGGCGCAGCGTCAATGACGCTGACGGTACAGGCCAGACAATTATTGTCTGGTATAGTGCAGCAGCAGAA
CAATTTGCTGAGGGCTATTGAGGCGCAACAGCATCTGTTGCAACTCACAGTCTGGGGCATCAAGCAGCTC
CAGGCAAGAATCCTGGCTGTGGAAAGATACCTAAAGGATCAACAGCTCCTGGGGATTTGGGGTTGCTCTG
GAAAACTCATTTGCACCACTGCTGTGCCTTGGAATGCTAGTTGGAGTAATAAATCTCTGGAACAGATTTG
GAATCACACGACCTGGATGGAGTGGGACAGAGAAATTAACAATTACACAAGCTTAATACACTCCTTAATT
GAAGAATCGCAAAACCAGCAAGAAAAGAATGAACAAGAATTATTGGAATTAGATAAATGGGCAAGTTTGT
GGAATTGGTTTAACATAACAAATTGGCTGTGGTATATAAAATTATTCATAATGATAGTAGGAGGCTTGGT
AGGTTTAAGAATAGTTTTTGCTGTACTTTCTATAGTGAATAGAGTTAGGCAGGGATATTCACCATTATCG
TTTCAGACCCACCTCCCAACCCCGAGGGGACCCAGAGAGGGCCTATTTCCCATGATTCCTTCATATTTGC
ATATACGATACAAGGCTGTTAGAGAGATAATTAGAATTAATTTGACTGTAAACACAAAGATATTAGTACA
AAATACGTGACGTAGAAAGTAATAATTTCTTGGGTAGTTTGCAGTTTTAAAATTATGTTTTAAAATGGAC
TATCATATGCTTACCGTAACTTGAAAGTATTTCGATTTCTTGGCTTTATATATCTTGTGGAAAGGACGAA
ACACCGGAGACGGTTGTAAATGAGCACACAAAATACACATGCTAAAATATTATATTCTATGACCTTTATA
AAATCAACCAAAATCTTCTTTTTAATAACTTTAGTATCAATAATTAGAATTTTTATGTTCCTTTTTGCAA
ACTTTTAATAAAAATGAGCAAAATAAAAAAACGCTAGTTTTAGTAACTCGCGTTGTTTTCTTCACCTTTA
ATAATAGCTACTCCACCACTTGTTCCTAAGCGGTCAGCTCCTGCTTCAATCATTTTTTGAGCATCTTCAA
ATGTTCTAACTCCACCAGCTGCTTTAACTAAAGCATTGTCTTTAACAACTGACTTCATTAGTTTAACATC
TTCAAATGTTGCACCTGATTTTGAAAATCCTGTTGATGTTTTAACAAATTCTAATCCAGCTTCAACAGCT
ATTTCACAAGCTTTCATGATTTCTTCTTTTGTTAATAAACAATTTTCCATAATACATTTAACAACATGTG
ATCCAGCTGCTTTTTTTACAGCTTTCATGTCTTCTAAAACTAATTCATAATTTTTGTCTTTTAATGCACC
AATATTTAATACCATATCAATTTCTGTTGCACCATCTTTAATTGCTTCAGAAACTTCGAATGCTTTTGTA
GCTGTTGTGCATGCACCTAGAGGAAAACCTACAACATTTGTTATTCCTACATTTGTGCCTTTTAATAATT
CTTTACAATAGCTTGTTCAATATGAATTAACACAAACTGTTGCAAAATCAAATTCAATTGCTTCATCACA
TAATTGTTTAATTTCAGCTTTCGTAGCATCTTGTTTTAATAATGTGTGATCTATATATTTGTTTAGTTTC
ATTTTTTCTCCTATATATTCATTTTTAATTTTAATTCTTTAATAATTTCGTCTACTTTAACTTTAGCGTT
TTGAACAGATTCACCAACACCTATAAAATAAATTTTTAGTTTAGGTTCAGTTCCACTTGGGCGAACAGCA
AATCATGACTTATCTTCTAAATAAAATTTTAGTAAGTCTTGTCCTGGCATATTATACATTCCATCGATGT
AGTCTTCAACATTAACAACTTTAAGTCCAGCAATTTGAGTTAAGGGTGTTGCTCTCAATGATTTCATTAA
TGGTTCAATTTTTAATTTCTTTTCTTCTGGTTTAAAATTCAAGTTTAAAGTGAAAGTGTAATATGCACCC
ATTTCTTTAAATAAATCTTCTAAATAGTCTACTAATGTTTTATTTTGTTTTTTATAAAATCAAGCAGCCT
CTGCTATTAATATAGAAGCTTGTATTCCATCTTTATCTCTAGCTGAGTCATCAATTACATATCCATAACT
TTCTTCATAAGCAAAAACAAAATTTAATCCGTTATCTTCTTCTTTAGCAATTTCTCTACCCATTCATTTA
AATCCAGTTAAAGTTTTTACAATATTAACTCCATATTTTTCATGAGCGATTCTATCACCCAAATCACTTG
TTACAAAACTTGAATATAGAGCCGGATTTTTTGGAATGCTATTTAAGCGTTTTAGATTTGATAATTTTCA
ATCAATTAAAATTGGTCCTGTTTGATTTCCATCTAATCTTACAAAATGACCATCATGTTTTATTGCCATT
CCAAATCTGTCAGCATCTGGGTCATTCATAATAATAATATCTGCATCATGTTTAATACCATATTCAAGCG
GTATTTTTCATGCAGGATCAAATTCTGGATTTGGATTTACAACATTTTTAAATGTTTCATCTTCAAATGC
ATGCTCTTCAACCTCAATAACGTTATATCCTGATTCACGTAATATTTTTGGGGTAAATTTAGTTCCTGTT
CCATTAACTGCGCTAAAAATAATTTTTAAATCTTTTTTAGCTTCTTGCTCTTTTTTGTACGTCTCTGTTT
AAGAGCTATGCTGGAAACAGCATAGCAAGTTTAAATAAGGCTAGTCCGTTATCAACTTTGCTGGAAACAG
CAAAGTGGCACCGAGTCGGTGCTTTTTTTGAATTCTAGATCTTGAGACAAATGGCAGTATTCATCCACAA
TTTTAAAAGAAAAGGGGGGATTGGGGGGTACAGTGCAGGGGAAAGAATAGTAGACATAATAGCAACAGAC
ATACAAACTAAAGAATTACAAAAACAAATTACAAAAATTCAAAATTTTCGGGTTTATTACAGGGACAGCA
GAGATCCACTTTGGCGCCGGCTCGAGTGGCTCCGGTGCCCGTCAGTGGGCAGAGCGCACATCGCCCACAG
TCCCCGAGAAGTTGGGGGGAGGGGTCGGCAATTGAACCGGTGCCTAGAGAAGGTGGCGCGGGGTAAACTG
GGAAAGTGATGTCGTGTACTGGCTCCGCCTTTTTCCCGAGGGTGGGGGAGAACCGTATATAAGTGCAGTA
GTCGCCGTGAACGTTCTTTTTCGCAACGGGTTTGCCGCCAGAACACAGGTGTCGTGACGCGGGATCCGCC
ACCATGGATTACAAAGACGATGACGATAAGATGGTGAGCAAGGGCGAGGAGCTGTTCACCGGGGTGGTGC
CCATCCTGGTCGAGCTGGACGGCGACGTAAACGGCCACAAGTTCAGCGTGTCCGGCGAGGGCGAGGGCGA
TGCCACCTACGGCAAGCTGACCCTGAAGTTCATCTGCACCACCGGCAAGCTGCCCGTGCCCTGGCCCACC
CTCGTGACCACCCTGACCTACGGCGTGCAGTGCTTCAGCCGCTACCCCGACCACATGAAGCAGCACGACT
TCTTCAAGTCCGCCATGCCCGAAGGCTACGTCCAGGAGCGCACCATCTTCTTCAAGGACGACGGCAACTA
CAAGACCCGCGCCGAGGTGAAGTTCGAGGGCGACACCCTGGTGAACCGCATCGAGCTGAAGGGCATCGAC
TTCAAGGAGGACGGCAACATCCTGGGGCACAAGCTGGAGTACAACTACAACAGCCACAACGTCTATATCA
TGGCCGACAAGCAGAAGAACGGCATCAAGGTGAACTTCAAGATCCGCCACAACATCGAGGACGGCAGCGT
GCAGCTCGCCGACCACTACCAGCAGAACACCCCCATCGGCGACGGCCCCGTGCTGCTGCCCGACAACCAC
TACCTGAGCACCCAGTCCGCCCTGAGCAAAGACCCCAACGAGAAGCGCGATCACATGGTCCTGCTGGAGT
TCGTGACCGCCGCCGGGATCACTCTCGGCATGGACGAGCTGTACAAGCGCGTTAAGTCGACAATCAACCT
CTGGATTACAAAATTTGTGAAAGATTGACTGGTATTCTTAACTATGTTGCTCCTTTTACGCTATGTGGAT
ACGCTGCTTTAATGCCTTTGTATCATGCTATTGCTTCCCGTATGGCTTTCATTTTCTCCTCCTTGTATAA
ATCCTGGTTGCTGTCTCTTTATGAGGAGTTGTGGCCCGTTGTCAGGCAACGTGGCGTGGTGTGCACTGTG
TTTGCTGACGCAACCCCCACTGGTTGGGGCATTGCCACCACCTGTCAGCTCCTTTCCGGGACTTTCGCTT
TCCCCCTCCCTATTGCCACGGCGGAACTCATCGCCGCCTGCCTTGCCCGCTGCTGGACAGGGGCTCGGCT
GTTGGGCACTGACAATTCCGTGGTGTTGTCGGGGAAATCATCGTCCTTTCCTTGGCTGCTCGCCTGTGTT
GCCACCTGGATTCTGCGCGGGACGTCCTTCTGCTACGTCCCTTCGGCCCTCAATCCAGCGGACCTTCCTT
CCCGCGGCCTGCTGCCGGCTCTGCGGCCTCTTCCGCGTCTTCGCCTTCGCCCTCAGACGAGTCGGATCTC
CCTTTGGGCCGCCTCCCCGCGTCGACTTTAAGACCAATGACTTACAAGGCAGCTGTAGATCTTAGCCACT
TTTTAAAAGAAAAGGGGGGACTGGAAGGGCTAATTCACTCCCAACGAAGACAAGATCTGCTTTTTGCTTG
TACTGGGTCTCTCTGGTTAGACCAGATCTGAGCCTGGGAGCTCTCTGGCTAACTAGGGAACCCACTGCTT
AAGCCTCAATAAAGCTTGCCTTGAGTGCTTCAAGTAGTGTGTGCCCGTCTGTTGTGTGACTCTGGTAACT
AGAGATCCCTCAGACCCTTTTAGTCAGTGTGGAAAATCTCTAGCAGTACGTATAGTAGTTCATGTCATCT
TATTATTCAGTATTTATAACTTGCAAAGAAATGAATATCAGAGAGTGAGAGGAACTTGTTTATTGCAGCT
TATAATGGTTACAAATAAAGCAATAGCATCACAAATTTCACAAATAAAGCATTTTTTTCACTGCATTCTA
GTTGTGGTTTGTCCAAACTCATCAATGTATCTTATCATGTCTGGCTCTAGCTATCCCGCCCCTAACTCCG
CCCATCCCGCCCCTAACTCCGCCCAGTTCCGCCCATTCTCCGCCCCATGGCTGACTAATTTTTTTTATTT
ATGCAGAGGCCGAGGCCGCCTCGGCCTCTGAGCTATTCCAGAAGTAGTGAGGAGGCTTTTTTGGAGGCCT
AGGGACGTACCCAATTCGCCCTATAGTGAGTCGTATTACGCGCGCTCACTGGCCGTCGTTTTACAACGTC
GTGACTGGGAAAACCCTGGCGTTACCCAACTTAATCGCCTTGCAGCACATCCCCCTTTCGCCAGCTGGCG
TAATAGCGAAGAGGCCCGCACCGATCGCCCTTCCCAACAGTTGCGCAGCCTGAATGGCGAATGGG
[124 nt withheld, positions 6646-6769]
C
[91 nt withheld, positions 6771-6861]
A
[49 nt withheld, positions 6863-6911]
CCTTTGACGTTGGAGTCCACGTTCTTT
[37 nt withheld, positions 6939-6975]
ACCCTATCTCGGTCTATTCTTTTGATTTATAAGGGATTTTGCCGATTTCGGCCTATTGGTTAAAAAATGA
GCTGATTTAACAAAAATTTAACGCGAATTTTAACAAAATATTAACGCTTACAATTTAGGTGGCACTTTTC
GGGGAAATGTGCGCGGAACCCCTATTTGTTTATTTTTCTAAATACATTCAAATATGTATCCGCTCATGAG
ACAATAACCCTGATAAATGCTTCAATAATATTGAAAAAGGAAGAGTATGAGTATTCAACATTTCCGTGTC
GCCCTTATTCCCTTTTTTGCGGCATTTTGCCTTCCTGTTTTTGCTCACCCAGAAACGCTGGTGAAAGTAA
AAGATGCTGAAGATCAGTTGGGTGCACGAGTGGGTTACATCGAACTGGATCTCAACAGCGGTAAGATCCT
TGAGAGTTTTCGCCCCGAAGAACGTTTTCCAATGATGAGCACTTTTAAAGTTCTGCTATGTGGCGCGGTA
TTATCCCGTATTGACGCCGGGCAAGAGCAACTCGGTCGCCGCATACACTATTCTCAGAATGACTTGGTTG
AGTACTCACCAGTCACAGAAAAGCATCTTACGGATGGCATGACAGTAAGAGAATTATGCAGTGCTGCCAT
AACCATGAGTGATAACACTGCGGCCAACTTACTTCTGACAACGATCGGAGGACCGAAGGAGCTAACCGCT
TTTTTGCACAACATGGGGGATCATGTAACTCGCCTTGATCGTTGGGAACCGGAGCTGAATGAAGCCATAC
CAAACGACGAGCGTGACACCACGATGCCTGTAGCAATGGCAACAACGTTGCGCAAACTATTAACTGGCGA
ACTACTTACTCTAGCTTCCCGGCAACAATTAATAGACTGGATGGAGGCGGATAAAGTTGCAGGACCACTT
CTGCGCTCGGCCCTTCCGGCTGGCTGGTTTATTGCTGATAAATCTGGAGCCGGTGAGCGTGGGTCTCGCG
GTATCATTGCAGCACTGGGGCCAGATGGTAAGCCCTCCCGTATCGTAGTTATCTACACGACGGGGAGTCA
GGCAACTATGGATGAACGAAATAGACAGATCGCTGAGATAGGTGCCTCACTGATTAAGCATTGGTAACTG
TCAGACCAAGTTTACTCATATATACTTTAGATTGATTTAAAACTTCATTTTTAATTTAAAAGGATCTAGG
TGAAGATCCTTTTTGATAATCTCATGACCAAAATCCCTTAACGTGAGTTTTCGTTCCACTGAGCGTCAGA
CCCCGTAGAAAAGATCAAAGGATCTTCTTGAGATCCTTTTTTTCTGCGCGTAATCTGCTGCTTGCAAACA
AAAAAACCACCGCTACCAGCGGTGGTTTGTTTGCCGGATCAAGAGCTACCAACTCTTTTTCCGAAGGTAA
CTGGCTTCAGCAGAGCGCAGATACCAAATACTGTTCTTCTAGTGTAGCCGTAGTTAGGCCACCACTTCAA
GAACTCTGTAGCACCGCCTACATACCTCGCTCTGCTAATCCTGTTACCAGTGGCTGCTGCCAGTGGCGAT
AAGTCGTGTCTTACCGGGTTGGACTCAAGACGATAGTTACCGGATAAGGCGCAGCGGTCGGGCTGAACGG
GGGGTTCGTGCACACAGCCCAGCTTGGAGCGAACGACCTACACCGAACTGAGATACCTACAGCGTGAGCT
ATGAGAAAGCGCCACGCTTCCCGAAGGGAGAAAGGCGGACAGGTATCCGGTAAGCGGCAGGGTCGGAACA
GGAGAGCGCACGAGGGAGCTTCCAGGGGGAAACGCCTGGTATCTTTATAGTCCTGTCGGGTTTCGCCACC
TCTGACTTGAGCGTCGATTTTTGTGATGCTCGTCAGGGGGGCGGAGCCTATGGAAAAACGCCAGCAACGC
GGCCTTTTTACGGTTCCTGGCCTTTTGCTGGCCTTTTGCTCACATGTTCTTTCCTGCGTTATCCCCTGAT
TCTGTGGATAACCGTATTACCGCCTTTGAGTGAGCTGATACCGCTCGCCGCAGCCGAACGACCGAGCGCA
GCGAGTCAGTGAGCGAGGAAGCGGAAGAGCGCCCAATACGCAAACCGCCTCTCCCCGCGCGTTGGCCGAT
TCATTAATGCAGCTGGCACGACAGGTTTCCCGACTGGAAAGCGGGCAGTGAGCGCAACGCAATTAATGTG
AGTTAGCTCACTCATTAGGCACCCCAGGCTTTACACTTTATGCTTCCGGCTCGTATGTTGTGTGGAATTG
TGAGCGGATAACAATTTCACACAGGAAACAGCTATGACCATGATTACGCCAAGCGCGCAATTAACCCTCA
CTAAAGGGAACAAAAGCTGGAGCTGCAAGC
Features (pLannotate 1.2.2; 28 found; start..end, strand, type, name):
      5..231     +  promoter       RSV promoter: Rous sarcoma virus enhancer/promoter
    232..412     +  LTR            5' LTR (truncated): truncated 5' long terminal repeat (LTR) from HIV-1
    459..584     +  misc_feature   HIV-1 Ψ: packaging signal of human immunodeficiency virus type 1
    568..931     +  CDS            HIV-1 gag (fragment): gag protein from human immunodeficiency virus 1; gag
   1077..1310    +  misc_feature   RRE: The Rev response element (RRE) of HIV-1 allows for Rev-dependent mRNA export from the nucleus to the cytoplasm.
   1687..1713    +  CDS            Rev (fragment): human immunodeficiency virus 1 (HIV-1) Rev protein; rev; enhances nuclear export of unspliced and incompletely spliced viral mRNAs
   1717..1957    +  promoter       U6 promoter: RNA polymerase III promoter for human U6 snRNA
   2143..2802    -  CDS            deoC1: DEOC1_STAAN - Also known as dra. Experimental evidence at protein level: Swiss-Prot protein existence level 1. Catalyzes a reversible aldol reaction between acetaldehyde and D-glyceraldehyde 3-phosphate to generate 2-deoxy-D-ribose 5- phosphate. From Staphylococcus aureus (strain N315).
   3865..3908    +  misc_RNA       tracrRNA (fragment): trans-activating CRISPR RNA for the Streptococcus pyogenes CRISPR/Cas9 system
   3991..4108    +  misc_feature   cPPT/CTS: central polypurine tract and central termination sequence of HIV-1
   4177..4388    +  promoter       EF-1α core promoter: core promoter for human elongation factor EF-1α
   4441..5157    +  CDS            EGFP: EGFP is a basic (constitutively fluorescent) green fluorescent protein published in 1996, derived from Aequorea victoria. It is reported to be a rapidly-maturing weak dimer with moderate acid sensitivity.
   5172..5760    +  misc_feature   WPRE: woodchuck hepatitis virus posttranscriptional regulatory element
   5811..5830    +  misc_feature   cPPT/CTS (fragment): central polypurine tract and central termination sequence of HIV-1
   5832..6065    +  LTR            3' LTR (ΔU3): self-inactivating 3' long terminal repeat (LTR) from HIV-1
   6143..6264    +  polyA_signal   SV40 poly(A) signal: SV40 polyadenylation signal
   6304..6439    +  rep_origin     SV40 ori: SV40 origin of replication
   6460..6478    -  promoter       T7 promoter: promoter for bacteriophage T7 RNA polymerase
   6486..6641    +  CDS            lacZα (fragment): LacZα fragment of β-galactosidase; lacZ fragment
   6646..7074    +  rep_origin     f1 ori (sequence partly withheld): f1 bacteriophage origin of replication; arrow indicates direction of (+) strand synthesis
   7127..7231    +  promoter       AmpR promoter: bla
   7232..8092    +  CDS            AmpR: β-lactamase; bla; confers resistance to ampicillin, carbenicillin, and related antibiotics
   8263..8851    +  rep_origin     ori: high-copy-number ColE1/pMB1/pBR322/pUC origin of replication
   9034..9126    +  CDS            lacI (fragment): lac repressor; lacI; The lac repressor binds to the lac operator to inhibit transcription in E. coli. This inhibition can be relieved by adding lactose or isopropyl-β-D-thiogalactopyranoside (IPTG).
   9139..9160    +  protein_bind   CAP binding site: CAP binding activates transcription in the presence of cAMP. E. coli catabolite activator protein
   9175..9205    +  promoter       lac promoter: promoter for the E. coli lac operon
   9213..9229    +  protein_bind   lac operator: The lac repressor binds to the lac operator to inhibit transcription in E. coli. This inhibition can be relieved by adding lactose or isopropyl-β-D-thiogalactopyranoside (IPTG). lac repressor encoded by lacI
   9274..9292    +  promoter       T3 promoter: promoter for bacteriophage T3 RNA polymerase
