>Addgene plasmid #108098 | LRG2.1 | addgene full sequence | sequence record 211603 | Addgene NGS Result
GCTTAATGTAGTCTTATGCAATACTCTTGTAGTCTTGCAACATGGTAACGATGAGTTAGCAACATGCCTT
ACAAGGAGAGAAAAAGCACCGTGCATGCCGATTGGTGGAAGTAAGGTGGTACGATCGTGCCTTATTAGGA
AGGCAACAGACGGGTCTGACATGGATTGGACGAACCACTGAATTGCCGCATTGCAGAGATATTGTATTTA
AGTGCCTAGCTCGATACATAAACGGGTCTCTCTGGTTAGACCAGATCTGAGCCTGGGAGCTCTCTGGCTA
ACTAGGGAACCCACTGCTTAAGCCTCAATAAAGCTTGCCTTGAGTGCTTCAAGTAGTGTGTGCCCGTCTG
TTGTGTGACTCTGGTAACTAGAGATCCCTCAGACCCTTTTAGTCAGTGTGGAAAATCTCTAGCAGTGGCG
CCCGAACAGGGACTTGAAAGCGAAAGGGAAACCAGAGGAGCTCTCTCGACGCAGGACTCGGCTTGCTGAA
GCGCGCACGGCAAGAGGCGAGGGGCGGCGACTGGTGAGTACGCCAAAAATTTTGACTAGCGGAGGCTAGA
AGGAGAGAGATGGGTGCGAGAGCGTCAGTATTAAGCGGGGGAGAATTAGATCGCGATGGGAAAAAATTCG
GTTAAGGCCAGGGGGAAAGAAAAAATATAAATTAAAACATATAGTATGGGCAAGCAGGGAGCTAGAACGA
TTCGCAGTTAATCCTGGCCTGTTAGAAACATCAGAAGGCTGTAGACAAATACTGGGACAGCTACAACCAT
CCCTTCAGACAGGATCAGAAGAACTTAGATCATTATATAATACAGTAGCAACCCTCTATTGTGTGCATCA
AAGGATAGAGATAAAAGACACCAAGGAAGCTTTAGACAAGATAGAGGAAGAGCAAAACAAAAGTAAGACC
ACCGCACAGCAAGCGGCCGCTGATCTTCAGACCTGGAGGAGGAGATATGAGGGACAATTGGAGAAGTGAA
TTATATAAATATAAAGTAGTAAAAATTGAACCATTAGGAGTAGCACCCACCAAGGCAAAGAGAAGAGTGG
TGCAGAGAGAAAAAAGAGCAGTGGGAATAGGAGCTTTGTTCCTTGGGTTCTTGGGAGCAGCAGGAAGCAC
TATGGGCGCAGCGTCAATGACGCTGACGGTACAGGCCAGACAATTATTGTCTGGTATAGTGCAGCAGCAG
AACAATTTGCTGAGGGCTATTGAGGCGCAACAGCATCTGTTGCAACTCACAGTCTGGGGCATCAAGCAGC
TCCAGGCAAGAATCCTGGCTGTGGAAAGATACCTAAAGGATCAACAGCTCCTGGGGATTTGGGGTTGCTC
TGGAAAACTCATTTGCACCACTGCTGTGCCTTGGAATGCTAGTTGGAGTAATAAATCTCTGGAACAGATT
TGGAATCACACGACCTGGATGGAGTGGGACAGAGAAATTAACAATTACACAAGCTTAATACACTCCTTAA
TTGAAGAATCGCAAAACCAGCAAGAAAAGAATGAACAAGAATTATTGGAATTAGATAAATGGGCAAGTTT
GTGGAATTGGTTTAACATAACAAATTGGCTGTGGTATATAAAATTATTCATAATGATAGTAGGAGGCTTG
GTAGGTTTAAGAATAGTTTTTGCTGTACTTTCTATAGTGAATAGAGTTAGGCAGGGATATTCACCATTAT
CGTTTCAGACCCACCTCCCAACCCCGAGGGGACCCAGAGAGGGCCTATTTCCCATGATTCCTTCATATTT
GCATATACGATACAAGGCTGTTAGAGAGATAATTAGAATTAATTTGACTGTAAACACAAAGATATTAGTA
CAAAATACGTGACGTAGAAAGTAATAATTTCTTGGGTAGTTTGCAGTTTTAAAATTATGTTTTAAAATGG
ACTATCATATGCTTACCGTAACTTGAAAGTATTTCGATTTCTTGGCTTTATATATCTTGTGGAAAGGACG
AAACACCGGAGACGGTTGTAAATGAGCACACAAAATACACATGCTAAAATATTATATTCTATGACCTTTA
TAAAATCAACCAAAATCTTCTTTTTAATAACTTTAGTATCAATAATTAGAATTTTTATGTTCCTTTTTGC
AAACTTTTAATAAAAATGAGCAAAATAAAAAAACGCTAGTTTTAGTAACTCGCGTTGTTTTCTTCACCTT
TAATAATAGCTACTCCACCACTTGTTCCTAAGCGGTCAGCTCCTGCTTCAATCATTTTTTGAGCATCTTC
AAATGTTCTAACTCCACCAGCTGCTTTAACTAAAGCATTGTCTTTAACAACTGACTTCATTAGTTTAACA
TCTTCAAATGTTGCACCTGATTTTGAAAATCCTGTTGATGTTTTAACAAATTCTAATCCAGCTTCAACAG
CTATTTCACAAGCTTTCATGATTTCTTCTTTTGTTAATAAACAATTTTCCATAATACATTTAACAACATG
TGATCCAGCTGCTTTTTTTACAGCTTTCATGTCTTCTAAAACTAATTCATAATTTTTGTCTTTTAATGCA
CCAATATTTAATACCATATCAATTTCTGTTGCACCATCTTTAATTGCTTCAGAAACTTCGAATGCTTTTG
TAGCTGTTGTGCATGCACCTAGAGGAAAACCTACAACATTTGTTATTCCTACATTTGTGCCTTTTAATAA
TTCTTTACAATAGCTTGTTCAATATGAATTAACACAAACTGTTGCAAAATCAAATTCAATTGCTTCATCA
CATAATTGTTTAATTTCAGCTTTCGTAGCATCTTGTTTTAATAATGTGTGATCTATATATTTGTTTAGTT
TCATTTTTTCTCCTATATATTCATTTTTAATTTTAATTCTTTAATAATTTCGTCTACTTTAACTTTAGCG
TTTTGAACAGATTCACCAACACCTATAAAATAAATTTTTAGTTTAGGTTCAGTTCCACTTGGGCGAACAG
CAAATCATGACTTATCTTCTAAATAAAATTTTAGTAAGTCTTGTCCTGGCATATTATACATTCCATCGAT
GTAGTCTTCAACATTAACAACTTTAAGTCCAGCAATTTGAGTTAAGGGTGTTGCTCTCAATGATTTCATT
AATGGTTCAATTTTTAATTTCTTTTCTTCTGGTTTAAAATTCAAGTTTAAAGTGAAAGTGTAATATGCAC
CCATTTCTTTAAATAAATCTTCTAAATAGTCTACTAATGTTTTATTTTGTTTTTTATAAAATCAAGCAGC
CTCTGCTATTAATATAGAAGCTTGTATTCCATCTTTATCTCTAGCTGAGTCATCAATTACATATCCATAA
CTTTCTTCATAAGCAAAAACAAAATTTAATCCGTTATCTTCTTCTTTAGCAATTTCTCTACCCATTCATT
TAAATCCAGTTAAAGTTTTTACAATATTAACTCCATATTTTTCATGAGCGATTCTATCACCCAAATCACT
TGTTACAAAACTTGAATATAGAGCCGGATTTTTTGGAATGCTATTTAAGCGTTTTAGATTTGATAATTTT
CAATCAATTAAAATTGGTCCTGTTTGATTTCCATCTAATCTTACAAAATGACCATCATGTTTTATTGCCA
TTCCAAATCTGTCAGCATCTGGGTCATTCATAATAATAATATCTGCATCATGTTTAATACCATATTCAAG
CGGTATTTTTCATGCAGGATCAAATTCTGGATTTGGATTTACAACATTTTTAAATGTTTCATCTTCAAAT
GCATGCTCTTCAACCTCAATAACGTTATATCCTGATTCACGTAATATTTTTGGGGTAAATTTAGTTCCTG
TTCCATTAACTGCGCTAAAAATAATTTTTAAATCTTTTTTAGCTTCTTGCTCTTTTTTGTACGTCTCTGT
TTAAGAGCTATGCTGGAAACAGCATAGCAAGTTTAAATAAGGCTAGTCCGTTATCAACTTTGCTGGAAAC
AGCAAAGTGGCACCGAGTCGGTGCTTTTTTTGAATTCTAGATCTTGAGACAAATGGCAGTATTCATCCAC
AATTTTAAAAGAAAAGGGGGGATTGGGGGGTACAGTGCAGGGGAAAGAATAGTAGACATAATAGCAACAG
ACATACAAACTAAAGAATTACAAAAACAAATTACAAAAATTCAAAATTTTCGGGTTTATTACAGGGACAG
CAGAGATCCACTTTGGCGCCGGCTCGAGTGGCTCCGGTGCCCGTCAGTGGGCAGAGCGCACATCGCCCAC
AGTCCCCGAGAAGTTGGGGGGAGGGGTCGGCAATTGAACCGGTGCCTAGAGAAGGTGGCGCGGGGTAAAC
TGGGAAAGTGATGTCGTGTACTGGCTCCGCCTTTTTCCCGAGGGTGGGGGAGAACCGTATATAAGTGCAG
TAGTCGCCGTGAACGTTCTTTTTCGCAACGGGTTTGCCGCCAGAACACAGGTGTCGTGACGCGGGATCCG
CCACCATGGATTACAAAGACGATGACGATAAGATGGTGAGCAAGGGCGAGGAGCTGTTCACCGGGGTGGT
GCCCATCCTGGTCGAGCTGGACGGCGACGTAAACGGCCACAAGTTCAGCGTGTCCGGCGAGGGCGAGGGC
GATGCCACCTACGGCAAGCTGACCCTGAAGTTCATCTGCACCACCGGCAAGCTGCCCGTGCCCTGGCCCA
CCCTCGTGACCACCCTGACCTACGGCGTGCAGTGCTTCAGCCGCTACCCCGACCACATGAAGCAGCACGA
CTTCTTCAAGTCCGCCATGCCCGAAGGCTACGTCCAGGAGCGCACCATCTTCTTCAAGGACGACGGCAAC
TACAAGACCCGCGCCGAGGTGAAGTTCGAGGGCGACACCCTGGTGAACCGCATCGAGCTGAAGGGCATCG
ACTTCAAGGAGGACGGCAACATCCTGGGGCACAAGCTGGAGTACAACTACAACAGCCACAACGTCTATAT
CATGGCCGACAAGCAGAAGAACGGCATCAAGGTGAACTTCAAGATCCGCCACAACATCGAGGACGGCAGC
GTGCAGCTCGCCGACCACTACCAGCAGAACACCCCCATCGGCGACGGCCCCGTGCTGCTGCCCGACAACC
ACTACCTGAGCACCCAGTCCGCCCTGAGCAAAGACCCCAACGAGAAGCGCGATCACATGGTCCTGCTGGA
GTTCGTGACCGCCGCCGGGATCACTCTCGGCATGGACGAGCTGTACAAGTAGACGCGTTAAGTCGACAAT
CAACCTCTGGATTACAAAATTTGTGAAAGATTGACTGGTATTCTTAACTATGTTGCTCCTTTTACGCTAT
GTGGATACGCTGCTTTAATGCCTTTGTATCATGCTATTGCTTCCCGTATGGCTTTCATTTTCTCCTCCTT
GTATAAATCCTGGTTGCTGTCTCTTTATGAGGAGTTGTGGCCCGTTGTCAGGCAACGTGGCGTGGTGTGC
ACTGTGTTTGCTGACGCAACCCCCACTGGTTGGGGCATTGCCACCACCTGTCAGCTCCTTTCCGGGACTT
TCGCTTTCCCCCTCCCTATTGCCACGGCGGAACTCATCGCCGCCTGCCTTGCCCGCTGCTGGACAGGGGC
TCGGCTGTTGGGCACTGACAATTCCGTGGTGTTGTCGGGGAAATCATCGTCCTTTCCTTGGCTGCTCGCC
TGTGTTGCCACCTGGATTCTGCGCGGGACGTCCTTCTGCTACGTCCCTTCGGCCCTCAATCCAGCGGACC
TTCCTTCCCGCGGCCTGCTGCCGGCTCTGCGGCCTCTTCCGCGTCTTCGCCTTCGCCCTCAGACGAGTCG
GATCTCCCTTTGGGCCGCCTCCCCGCGTCGACTTTAAGACCAATGACTTACAAGGCAGCTGTAGATCTTA
GCCACTTTTTAAAAGAAAAGGGGGGACTGGAAGGGCTAATTCACTCCCAACGAAGACAAGATCTGCTTTT
TGCTTGTACTGGGTCTCTCTGGTTAGACCAGATCTGAGCCTGGGAGCTCTCTGGCTAACTAGGGAACCCA
CTGCTTAAGCCTCAATAAAGCTTGCCTTGAGTGCTTCAAGTAGTGTGTGCCCGTCTGTTGTGTGACTCTG
GTAACTAGAGATCCCTCAGACCCTTTTAGTCAGTGTGGAAAATCTCTAGCAGTACGTATAGTAGTTCATG
TCATCTTATTATTCAGTATTTATAACTTGCAAAGAAATGAATATCAGAGAGTGAGAGGAACTTGTTTATT
GCAGCTTATAATGGTTACAAATAAAGCAATAGCATCACAAATTTCACAAATAAAGCATTTTTTTCACTGC
ATTCTAGTTGTGGTTTGTCCAAACTCATCAATGTATCTTATCATGTCTGGCTCTAGCTATCCCGCCCCTA
ACTCCGCCCATCCCGCCCCTAACTCCGCCCAGTTCCGCCCATTCTCCGCCCCATGGCTGACTAATTTTTT
TTATTTATGCAGAGGCCGAGGCCGCCTCGGCCTCTGAGCTATTCCAGAAGTAGTGAGGAGGCTTTTTTGG
AGGCCTAGGGACGTACCCAATTCGCCCTATAGTGAGTCGTATTACGCGCGCTCACTGGCCGTCGTTTTAC
AACGTCGTGACTGGGAAAACCCTGGCGTTACCCAACTTAATCGCCTTGCAGCACATCCCCCTTTCGCCAG
CTGGCGTAATAGCGAAGAGGCCCGCACCGATCGCCCTTCCCAACAGTTGCGCAGCCTGAATGGCGAATGG
G
[124 nt withheld, positions 6652-6775]
C
[91 nt withheld, positions 6777-6867]
A
[49 nt withheld, positions 6869-6917]
CCTTTGACGTTGGAGTCCACGTTCTTT
[37 nt withheld, positions 6945-6981]
ACCCTATCTCGGTCTATTCTTTTGATTTATAAGGGATTTTGCCGATTTCGGCCTATTGGTTAAAAAATGA
GCTGATTTAACAAAAATTTAACGCGAATTTTAACAAAATATTAACGCTTACAATTTAGGTGGCACTTTTC
GGGGAAATGTGCGCGGAACCCCTATTTGTTTATTTTTCTAAATACATTCAAATATGTATCCGCTCATGAG
ACAATAACCCTGATAAATGCTTCAATAATATTGAAAAAGGAAGAGTATGAGTATTCAACATTTCCGTGTC
GCCCTTATTCCCTTTTTTGCGGCATTTTGCCTTCCTGTTTTTGCTCACCCAGAAACGCTGGTGAAAGTAA
AAGATGCTGAAGATCAGTTGGGTGCACGAGTGGGTTACATCGAACTGGATCTCAACAGCGGTAAGATCCT
TGAGAGTTTTCGCCCCGAAGAACGTTTTCCAATGATGAGCACTTTTAAAGTTCTGCTATGTGGCGCGGTA
TTATCCCGTATTGACGCCGGGCAAGAGCAACTCGGTCGCCGCATACACTATTCTCAGAATGACTTGGTTG
AGTACTCACCAGTCACAGAAAAGCATCTTACGGATGGCATGACAGTAAGAGAATTATGCAGTGCTGCCAT
AACCATGAGTGATAACACTGCGGCCAACTTACTTCTGACAACGATCGGAGGACCGAAGGAGCTAACCGCT
TTTTTGCACAACATGGGGGATCATGTAACTCGCCTTGATCGTTGGGAACCGGAGCTGAATGAAGCCATAC
CAAACGACGAGCGTGACACCACGATGCCTGTAGCAATGGCAACAACGTTGCGCAAACTATTAACTGGCGA
ACTACTTACTCTAGCTTCCCGGCAACAATTAATAGACTGGATGGAGGCGGATAAAGTTGCAGGACCACTT
CTGCGCTCGGCCCTTCCGGCTGGCTGGTTTATTGCTGATAAATCTGGAGCCGGTGAGCGTGGGTCTCGCG
GTATCATTGCAGCACTGGGGCCAGATGGTAAGCCCTCCCGTATCGTAGTTATCTACACGACGGGGAGTCA
GGCAACTATGGATGAACGAAATAGACAGATCGCTGAGATAGGTGCCTCACTGATTAAGCATTGGTAACTG
TCAGACCAAGTTTACTCATATATACTTTAGATTGATTTAAAACTTCATTTTTAATTTAAAAGGATCTAGG
TGAAGATCCTTTTTGATAATCTCATGACCAAAATCCCTTAACGTGAGTTTTCGTTCCACTGAGCGTCAGA
CCCCGTAGAAAAGATCAAAGGATCTTCTTGAGATCCTTTTTTTCTGCGCGTAATCTGCTGCTTGCAAACA
AAAAAACCACCGCTACCAGCGGTGGTTTGTTTGCCGGATCAAGAGCTACCAACTCTTTTTCCGAAGGTAA
CTGGCTTCAGCAGAGCGCAGATACCAAATACTGTTCTTCTAGTGTAGCCGTAGTTAGGCCACCACTTCAA
GAACTCTGTAGCACCGCCTACATACCTCGCTCTGCTAATCCTGTTACCAGTGGCTGCTGCCAGTGGCGAT
AAGTCGTGTCTTACCGGGTTGGACTCAAGACGATAGTTACCGGATAAGGCGCAGCGGTCGGGCTGAACGG
GGGGTTCGTGCACACAGCCCAGCTTGGAGCGAACGACCTACACCGAACTGAGATACCTACAGCGTGAGCT
ATGAGAAAGCGCCACGCTTCCCGAAGGGAGAAAGGCGGACAGGTATCCGGTAAGCGGCAGGGTCGGAACA
GGAGAGCGCACGAGGGAGCTTCCAGGGGGAAACGCCTGGTATCTTTATAGTCCTGTCGGGTTTCGCCACC
TCTGACTTGAGCGTCGATTTTTGTGATGCTCGTCAGGGGGGCGGAGCCTATGGAAAAACGCCAGCAACGC
GGCCTTTTTACGGTTCCTGGCCTTTTGCTGGCCTTTTGCTCACATGTTCTTTCCTGCGTTATCCCCTGAT
TCTGTGGATAACCGTATTACCGCCTTTGAGTGAGCTGATACCGCTCGCCGCAGCCGAACGACCGAGCGCA
GCGAGTCAGTGAGCGAGGAAGCGGAAGAGCGCCCAATACGCAAACCGCCTCTCCCCGCGCGTTGGCCGAT
TCATTAATGCAGCTGGCACGACAGGTTTCCCGACTGGAAAGCGGGCAGTGAGCGCAACGCAATTAATGTG
AGTTAGCTCACTCATTAGGCACCCCAGGCTTTACACTTTATGCTTCCGGCTCGTATGTTGTGTGGAATTG
TGAGCGGATAACAATTTCACACAGGAAACAGCTATGACCATGATTACGCCAAGCGCGCAATTAACCCTCA
CTAAAGGGAACAAAAGCTGGAGCTGCAA
Features (pLannotate 1.2.2; 28 found; start..end, strand, type, name):
      7..233     +  promoter       RSV promoter: Rous sarcoma virus enhancer/promoter
    234..414     +  LTR            5' LTR (truncated): truncated 5' long terminal repeat (LTR) from HIV-1
    461..586     +  misc_feature   HIV-1 Ψ: packaging signal of human immunodeficiency virus type 1
    570..933     +  CDS            HIV-1 gag (fragment): gag protein from human immunodeficiency virus 1; gag
   1079..1312    +  misc_feature   RRE: The Rev response element (RRE) of HIV-1 allows for Rev-dependent mRNA export from the nucleus to the cytoplasm.
   1689..1715    +  CDS            Rev (fragment): human immunodeficiency virus 1 (HIV-1) Rev protein; rev; enhances nuclear export of unspliced and incompletely spliced viral mRNAs
   1719..1959    +  promoter       U6 promoter: RNA polymerase III promoter for human U6 snRNA
   2145..2804    -  CDS            deoC1: DEOC1_STAAN - Also known as dra. Experimental evidence at protein level: Swiss-Prot protein existence level 1. Catalyzes a reversible aldol reaction between acetaldehyde and D-glyceraldehyde 3-phosphate to generate 2-deoxy-D-ribose 5- phosphate. From Staphylococcus aureus (strain N315).
   3867..3910    +  misc_RNA       tracrRNA (fragment): trans-activating CRISPR RNA for the Streptococcus pyogenes CRISPR/Cas9 system
   3993..4110    +  misc_feature   cPPT/CTS: central polypurine tract and central termination sequence of HIV-1
   4179..4390    +  promoter       EF-1α core promoter: core promoter for human elongation factor EF-1α
   4443..5159    +  CDS            EGFP: EGFP is a basic (constitutively fluorescent) green fluorescent protein published in 1996, derived from Aequorea victoria. It is reported to be a rapidly-maturing weak dimer with moderate acid sensitivity.
   5178..5766    +  misc_feature   WPRE: woodchuck hepatitis virus posttranscriptional regulatory element
   5817..5836    +  misc_feature   cPPT/CTS (fragment): central polypurine tract and central termination sequence of HIV-1
   5838..6071    +  LTR            3' LTR (ΔU3): self-inactivating 3' long terminal repeat (LTR) from HIV-1
   6149..6270    +  polyA_signal   SV40 poly(A) signal: SV40 polyadenylation signal
   6310..6445    +  rep_origin     SV40 ori: SV40 origin of replication
   6466..6484    -  promoter       T7 promoter: promoter for bacteriophage T7 RNA polymerase
   6492..6647    +  CDS            lacZα (fragment): LacZα fragment of β-galactosidase; lacZ fragment
   6652..7080    +  rep_origin     f1 ori (sequence partly withheld): f1 bacteriophage origin of replication; arrow indicates direction of (+) strand synthesis
   7133..7237    +  promoter       AmpR promoter: bla
   7238..8098    +  CDS            AmpR: β-lactamase; bla; confers resistance to ampicillin, carbenicillin, and related antibiotics
   8269..8857    +  rep_origin     ori: high-copy-number ColE1/pMB1/pBR322/pUC origin of replication
   9040..9132    +  CDS            lacI (fragment): lac repressor; lacI; The lac repressor binds to the lac operator to inhibit transcription in E. coli. This inhibition can be relieved by adding lactose or isopropyl-β-D-thiogalactopyranoside (IPTG).
   9145..9166    +  protein_bind   CAP binding site: CAP binding activates transcription in the presence of cAMP. E. coli catabolite activator protein
   9181..9211    +  promoter       lac promoter: promoter for the E. coli lac operon
   9219..9235    +  protein_bind   lac operator: The lac repressor binds to the lac operator to inhibit transcription in E. coli. This inhibition can be relieved by adding lactose or isopropyl-β-D-thiogalactopyranoside (IPTG). lac repressor encoded by lacI
   9280..9298    +  promoter       T3 promoter: promoter for bacteriophage T3 RNA polymerase
