[The description below was written by a language model from this plasmid's Addgene catalogue record and pLannotate feature annotations shown in this document.]
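Description:
LRG2.1 is an empty lentiviral backbone for expressing a single guide RNA together with a GFP marker in mammalian cells. It is derived from the earlier LRG vector by an insertion and substitutions in the sgRNA scaffold. It is a self-inactivating HIV-1-based transfer plasmid. An RSV promoter fused to a truncated 5' LTR drives production of the viral genome, which carries the Ψ packaging signal with a gag fragment, the Rev response element for nuclear export, a cPPT/CTS, a WPRE to boost transgene expression, and a ΔU3 3' LTR followed by an SV40 poly(A) signal. In bacteria the plasmid replicates from a high-copy ColE1/pUC-type origin and is selected with ampicillin through the bla gene. The backbone also carries an f1 origin, an SV40 origin, and remnants of a lac/T7/T3 cloning region.

The payload consists of two independent expression units. A human U6 RNA polymerase III promoter sits upstream of the guide cloning site and a Streptococcus pyogenes Cas9-type scaffold, which is annotated only as a tracrRNA fragment, consistent with its modified sequence. Roughly 1.9 kb separates the promoter from the scaffold, and this region includes a sequence matching a bacterial deoC gene on the reverse strand. It appears to be a stuffer that is removed by BsmBI digestion when a guide is cloned in, although the record does not explicitly label it as such. Downstream, the EF-1α core (EFS) promoter drives EGFP, so transduced cells can be identified or tracked by fluorescence. No Cas9 is encoded, so the nuclease must be supplied separately. The depositor and sequencing-derived records differ by only a few bases and give identical annotations. The associated publication concerns genetic dependencies in acute myeloid leukemia.
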