Addgene plasmid #108098: LRG2.1
Purpose: (Empty Backbone) Lentiviral expression plasmid of sgRNA with GFP
Depositing lab: Christopher Vakoc. Depositing organization: Cold Spring Harbor Laboratory. Publication: LKB1, Salt-Inducible Kinases, and MEF2C Are Linked Dependencies in Acute Myeloid Leukemia. Tarumoto Y, Lu B, Somerville TDD, Huang YH, Milazzo JP, Wu XS, Klingbeil O, El Demerdash O, Shi J, Vakoc CR. Mol Cell. 2018 Feb 28. pii: S1097-2765(18)30109-6. doi: 10.1016/j.molcel.2018.02.011. PubMed 29526696.
Backbone
  Vector backbone: LRG
  Backbone manufacturer: Addgene Plasmid #65656
  Backbone size (bp): 9315
  Modifications to backbone: insertion and substitution into sgRNA backbone
  Vector type: Mammalian Expression, Lentiviral, CRISPR
  Promoter: U6 promoter for sgRNA expression and EFS promoterfor GFP expression
Growth in bacteria
  Bacterial resistance: Ampicillin, 100 μg/mL
  Growth temperature: 37°C
  Growth strain: NEB Stable
  Copy number: High Copy
Gene/Insert
  Cloning method: Restriction Enzyme
  Sequencing primers: 5′ GAGGGCCTATTTCCCATGATTCC
Terms and licenses: Academic/Nonprofit Terms; Industry Terms: Not Available to Industry
Depositor comments: BsmBI digestion for sgRNA cloning
How to cite: LRG2.1 was a gift from Christopher Vakoc (Addgene plasmid # 108098 ; http://n2t.net/addgene:108098 ; RRID:Addgene_108098)
